>Addgene plasmid #158789 | pcDNA5 rtTA BirA eIF4G | addgene full sequence | sequence record 309804 | Addgene NGS Result
ATGAAGGACAACACCGTGCCCCTGAAGCTGATCGCCCTGCTGGCCAACGGCGAGTTCCACAGCGGCGAGC
AGCTGGGCGAGACCCTGGGCATGAGCCGGGCCGCCATCAACAAGCACATCCAGACCCTGCGGGACTGGGG
CGTGGACGTGTTCACCGTGCCCGGCAAGGGCTACAGCCTGCCCGAGCCCATCCAGCTGCTGAACGCCAAG
CAGATCCTGGGCCAGCTGGACGGCGGCAGCGTGGCCGTGCTGCCCGTGATCGACAGCACCAACCAGTACC
TGCTGGACCGGATCGGCGAGCTGAAGAGCGGCGACGCCTGCATCGCCGAGTACCAGCAGGCCGGCCGGGG
CGGCCGGGGCCGGAAGTGGTTCAGCCCCTTCGGCGCCAACCTGTACCTGAGCATGTTCTGGCGGCTGGAG
CAGGGCCCCGCCGCCGCCATCGGCCTGAGCCTGGTGATCGGCATCGTGATGGCCGAGGTGCTGCGGAAGC
TGGGCGCCGACAAGGTGCGGGTGAAGTGGCCCAACGACCTGTACCTGCAGGACCGGAAGCTGGCCGGCAT
CCTGGTGGAGCTGACCGGCAAGACCGGCGACGCCGCCCAGATCGTGATCGGCGCCGGCATCAACATGGCC
ATGCGGCGGGTGGAGGAGAGCGTGGTGAACCAGGGCTGGATCACCCTGCAGGAGGCCGGCATCAACCTGG
ACCGGAACACCCTGGCCGCCATGCTGATCCGGGAGCTGCGGGCCGCCCTGGAGCTGTTCGAGCAGGAGGG
CCTGGCCCCCTACCTGAGCCGGTGGGAGAAGCTGGACAACTTCATCAACCGGCCCGTGAAGCTGATCATC
GGCGACAAGGAGATCTTCGGCATCAGCCGGGGCATCGACAAGCAGGGCGCCCTGCTGCTGGAGCAGGACG
GCATCATCAAGCCCTGGATGGGCGGCGAGATCAGCCTGCGGAGCGCCGAGAAGGGGGGATCTGGCCCCGG
CGGCGGCGCGCCAGACTACAAAGACGATGACGATAAACTAGGCGCGCCCACAAGTTTGTACAAAAAAGCA
GGCTTCAACAAAGCTCCACAGTCCACAGGCCCCCCACCCGCCCCATCCCCCGGACTCCCACAGCCAGCGT
TTCCCCCGGGGCAGACAGCGCCGGTGGTGTTCAGTACGCCACAAGCGACACAAATGAACACGCCTTCTCA
GCCCCGCCAGCACTTCTACCCTAGCCGGGCCCAGCCCCCGAGCAGTGCAGCCTCCCGAGTGCAGAGTGCA
GCCCCTGCCCGCCCTGGCCCAGCTGCCCATGTCTACCCTGCTGGATCCCAAGTAATGATGATCCCTTCCC
AGATCTCCTACCCAGCCTCCCAGGGGGCCTACTACATCCCTGGACAGGGGCGTTCCACATACGTTGTCCC
GACACAGCAGTACCCTGTGCAGCCAGGAGCCCCAGGCTTCTATCCAGGTGCAAGCCCTACAGAATTTGGG
ACCTACGCTGGCGCCTACTATCCAGCCCAAGGGGTGCAGCAGTTTCCCACTGGCGTGGCCCCCGCCCCAG
TTTTGATGAACCAGCCACCCCAGATTGCTCCCAAGAGGGAGCGTAAGACGATCCGAATTCGAGATCCAAA
CCAAGGAGGAAAGGATATCACAGAGGAGATCATGTCTGGGGCCCGCACTGCCTCCACACCCACCCCTCCC
CAGACGGGAGGCGGTCTGGAGCCTCAAGCTAATGGGGAGACGCCCCAGGTTGCTGTCATTGTCCGGCCAG
ATGACCGGTCACAGGGAGCAATCATTGCTGACCGGCCAGGGCTGCCTGGCCCAGAGCATAGCCCTTCAGA
ATCCCAGCCTTCGTCGCCTTCTCCGACCCCATCACCATCCCCAGTCTTGGAACCGGGGTCTGAGCCTAAT
CTCGCAGTCCTCTCTATTCCTGGGGACACTATGACAACTATACAAATGTCTGTAGAAGAATCAACCCCCA
TCTCCCGTGAAACTGGGGAGCCATATCGCCTCTCTCCAGAACCCACTCCTCTCGCCGAACCCATACTGGA
AGTAGAAGTGACACTTAGCAAACCGGTTCCAGAATCTGAGTTTTCTTCCAGTCCTCTCCAGGCTCCCACC
CCTTTGGCATCTCACACAGTGGAAATTCATGAGCCTAATGGCATGGTCCCATCTGAAGATCTGGAACCAG
AGGTGGAGTCAAGCCCAGAGCTTGCTCCTCCCCCAGCTTGCCCCTCCGAATCCCCTGTGCCCATTGCTCC
AACTGCCCAACCTGAGGAACTGCTCAACGGAGCCCCCTCGCCACCAGCTGTGGACTTAAGCCCAGTCAGT
GAGCCAGAGGAGCAGGCCAAGGAGGTGACAGCATCAGTGGCGCCCCCCACCATCCCCTCTGCTACTCCAG
CTACGGCTCCTTCAGCTACTTCCCCAGCTCAGGAGGAGGAAATGGAAGAAGAAGAAGAAGAGGAAGAAGG
AGAAGCAGGAGAAGCAGGAGAAGCTGAGAGTGAGAAAGGAGGAGAGGAACTGCTCCCCCCAGAGAGTACC
CCTATTCCAGCCAACTTGTCTCAGAATTTGGAGGCAGCAGCAGCCACTCAAGTGGCAGTATCTGTGCCAA
AGAGGAGACGGAAAATTAAGGAGCTAAATAAGAAGGAGGCTGTTGGAGACCTTCTGGATGCCTTCAAGGA
GGCGAACCCGGCAGTACCAGAGGTGGAAAATCAGCCTCCTGCAGGCAGCAATCCAGGCCCAGAGTCTGAG
GGCAGTGGTGTGCCCCCACGTCCTGAGGAAGCAGATGAGACCTGGGACTCAAAGGAAGACAAAATTCACA
ATGCTGAGAACATCCAGCCCGGGGAACAGAAGTATGAATATAAGTCAGATCAGTGGAAGCCTCTAAACCT
AGAGGAGAAAAAACGTTACGACCGTGAGTTCCTGCTTGGTTTTCAGTTCATCTTTGCCAGTATGCAGAAG
CCAGAGGGATTGCCACATATCAGTGACGTGGTGCTGGACAAGGCCAATAAAACACCACTGCGGCCACTGG
ATCCCACTAGACTACAAGGCATAAATTGTGGCCCAGACTTCACTCCATCCTTTGCCAACCTTGGCCGGAC
AACCCTTAGCACCCGTGGGCCCCCAAGGGGTGGGCCAGGTGGGGAGCTGCCCCGTGGGCCGGCTGGCCTG
GGACCCCGGCGCTCTCAGCAGGGACCCCGAAAAGAACCACGCAAGATCATTGCCACAGTGTTAATGACCG
AAGATATAAAACTGAACAAAGCAGAGAAAGCCTGGAAACCCAGCAGCAAGCGGACGGCGGCTGATAAGGA
TCGAGGGGAAGAAGATGCTGATGGCAGCAAAACCCAGGACCTATTCCGCAGGGTGCGCTCCATCCTGAAT
AAACTGACACCCCAGATGTTCCAGCAGCTGATGAAGCAAGTGACGCAGCTGGCCATCGACACCGAGGAAC
GCCTCAAAGGGGTCATTGACCTCATTTTTGAGAAGGCCATTTCAGAGCCCAACTTCTCTGTGGCCTATGC
CAACATGTGCCGCTGCCTCATGGCGCTGAAAGTGCCCACTACGGAAAAGCCAACAGTGACTGTGAACTTC
CGAAAGCTGTTGTTGAATCGATGTCAGAAGGAGTTTGAGAAAGACAAAGATGATGATGAGGTTTTTGAGA
AGAAGCAAAAAGAGATGGATGAAGCTGCTACGGCAGAGGAACGAGGACGCCTGAAGGAAGAGCTGGAAGA
GGCTCGGGACATAGCCCGGCGGCGCTCTTTAGGGAATATCAAGTTTATTGGAGAGTTGTTCAAACTGAAG
ATGTTAACAGAGGCAATAATGCATGACTGTGTGGTCAAACTGCTTAAGAACCATGATGAAGAGTCCCTTG
AGTGCCTTTGTCGTCTGCTCACCACCATTGGCAAAGACCTGGACTTTGAAAAAGCCAAGCCCCGAATGGA
TCAGTATTTCAACCAGATGGAAAAAATCATTAAAGAAAAGAAGACGTCATCCCGCATCCGCTTTATGCTG
CAGGACGTGCTGGATCTGCGAGGGAGCAATTGGGTGCCACGCCGAGGGGATCAGGGTCCCAAGACCATTG
ACCAGATCCATAAGGAGGCTGAGATGGAAGAACATCGAGAGCACATCAAAGTGCAGCAGCTCATGGCCAA
GGGCAGTGACAAGCGTCGGGGCGGTCCTCCAGGCCCTCCCATCAGCCGTGGACTTCCCCTTGTGGATGAT
GGTGGCTGGAACACAGTTCCCATCAGCAAAGGTAGCCGCCCCATTGACACCTCACGACTCACCAAGATCA
CCAAGCCTGGCTCCATCGATTCTAACAACCAGCTCTTTGCACCTGGAGGGCGACTGAGCTGGGGCAAGGG
CAGCAGCGGAGGCTCAGGAGCCAAGCCCTCAGACGCAGCATCAGAAGCTGCTCGCCCAGCTACTAGTACT
TTGAATCGCTTCTCAGCCCTTCAACAAGCGGTACCCACAGAAAGCACAGATAATAGACGTGTGGTGCAGA
GGAGTAGCTTGAGCCGAGAACGAGGCGAGAAAGCTGGAGACCGAGGAGACCGCCTAGAGCGGAGTGAACG
GGGAGGGGACCGTGGGGACCGGCTTGATCGTGCGCGGACACCTGCTACCAAGCGGAGCTTCAGCAAGGAA
GTGGAGGAGCGGAGTAGAGAACGGCCCTCCCAGCCTGAGGGGCTGCGCAAGGCAGCTAGCCTCACGGAGG
ATCGGGACCGTGGGCGGGATGCCGTGAAGCGAGAAGCTGCCCTACCCCCAGTGAGCCCCCTGAAGGCGGC
TCTCTCTGAGGAGGAGTTAGAGAAGAAATCCAAGGCTATCATTGAGGAATATCTCCATCTCAATGACATG
AAAGAGGCAGTCCAGTGCGTGCAGGAGCTGGCCTCACCCTCCTTGCTCTTCATCTTTGTACGGCATGGTG
TCGAGTCTACGCTGGAGCGCAGTGCCATTGCTCGTGAGCATATGGGGCAGCTGCTGCACCAGCTGCTCTG
TGCTGGGCATCTGTCTACTGCTCAGTACTACCAAGGGTTGTATGAAATCTTGGAATTGGCTGAGGACATG
GAAATTGACATCCCCCACGTGTGGCTCTACCTAGCGGAACTGGTAACACCCATTCTGCAGGAAGGTGGGG
TGCCCATGGGGGAGCTGTTCAGGGAGATTACAAAGCCTCTGAGACCGTTGGGCAAAGCTGCTTCCCTGTT
GCTGGAGATCCTGGGCCTCCTGTGCAAAAGCATGGGTCCTAAAAAGGTGGGGACGCTGTGGCGAGAAGCC
GGGCTTAGCTGGAAGGAATTTCTACCTGAAGGCCAGGACATTGGTGCATTCGTCGCTGAACAGAAGGTGG
AGTATACCCTGGGAGAGGAGTCGGAAGCCCCTGGCCAGAGGGCACTCCCCTCCGAGGAGCTGAACAGGCA
GCTGGAGAAGCTGCTGAAGGAGGGCAGCAGTAACCAGCGGGTGTTCGACTGGATAGAGGCCAACCTGAGT
GAGCAGCAGATAGTATCCAACACGTTAGTTCGAGCCCTCATGACGGCTGTCTGCTATTCTGCAATTATTT
TTGAGACTCCCCTCCGAGTGGACGTTGCAGTGCTGAAAGCGCGAGCGAAGCTGCTGCAGAAATACCTGTG
TGACGAGCAGAAGGAGCTACAGGCGCTCTACGCCCTCCAGGCCCTTGTAGTGACCTTAGAACAGCCTCCC
AACCTGCTGCGGATGTTCTTTGACGCACTGTATGACGAGGACGTGGTGAAGGAGGATGCCTTCTACAGTT
GGGAGAGTAGCAAGGACCCCGCTGAGCAGCAGGGCAAGGGTGTGGCCCTTAAATCTGTCACAGCCTTCTT
CAAGTGGCTCCGTGAAGCAGAGGAGGAGTCTGACCACAACTGATGAGACCCAGCTTTCTTGTACAAAGTG
GTGTGACTCGAGTCTAGAGGGCCCGTTTAAACCCGCTGATCAGCCTCGACTGTGCCTTCTAGTTGCCAGC
CATCTGTTGTTTGCCCCTCCCCCGTGCCTTCCTTGACCCTGGAAGGTGCCACTCCCACTGTCCTTTCCTA
ATAAAATGAGGAAATTGCATCGCATTGTCTGAGTAGGTGTCATTCTATTCTGGGGGGTGGGGTGGGGCAG
GACAGCAAGGGGGAGGATTGGGAAGACAATAGCAGGCATGCTGGGGATGCGGTGGGCTCTATGGCTTCTG
AGGCGGAAAGAACCAGCTGGGGCTCTAGGGGGTATCCCC
[124 nt withheld, positions 6200-6323]
C
[91 nt withheld, positions 6325-6415]
AGGGTGATGGTTCACGTACCTAGAAGTTCCTATTCCGAAGTTCCTATTCTCTAGAAAGTATAGGAACTTC
CTTGGCCAAAAAGCCTGAACTCACCGCGACGTCTGTCGAGAAGTTTCTGATCGAAAAGTTCGACAGCGTC
TCCGACCTGATGCAGCTCTCGGAGGGCGAAGAATCTCGTGCTTTCAGCTTCGATGTAGGAGGGCGTGGAT
ATGTCCTGCGGGTAAATAGCTGCGCCGATGGTTTCTACAAAGATCGTTATGTTTATCGGCACTTTGCATC
GGCCGCGCTCCCGATTCCGGAAGTGCTTGACATTGGGGAATTCAGCGAGAGCCTGACCTATTGCATCTCC
CGCCGTGCACAGGGTGTCACGTTGCAAGACCTGCCTGAAACCGAACTGCCCGCTGTTCTGCAGCCGGTCG
CGGAGGCCATGGATGCGATCGCTGCGGCCGATCTTAGCCAGACGAGCGGGTTCGGCCCATTCGGACCGCA
AGGAATCGGTCAATACACTACATGGCGTGATTTCATATGCGCGATTGCTGATCCCCATGTGTATCACTGG
CAAACTGTGATGGACGACACCGTCAGTGCGTCCGTCGCGCAGGCTCTCGATGAGCTGATGCTTTGGGCCG
AGGACTGCCCCGAAGTCCGGCACCTCGTGCACGCGGATTTCGGCTCCAACAATGTCCTGACGGACAATGG
CCGCATAACAGCGGTCATTGACTGGAGCGAGGCGATGTTCGGGGATTCCCAATACGAGGTCGCCAACATC
TTCTTCTGGAGGCCGTGGTTGGCTTGTATGGAGCAGCAGACGCGCTACTTCGAGCGGAGGCATCCGGAGC
TTGCAGGATCGCCGCGGCTCCGGGCGTATATGCTCCGCATTGGTCTTGACCAACTCTATCAGAGCTTGGT
TGACGGCAATTTCGATGATGCAGCTTGGGCGCAGGGTCGATGCGACGCAATCGTCCGATCCGGAGCCGGG
ACTGTCGGGCGTACACAAATCGCCCGCAGAAGCGCGGCCGTCTGGACCGATGGCTGTGTAGAAGTACTCG
CCGATAGTGGAAACCGACGCCCCAGCACTCGTCCGAGGGCAAAGGAATAGCACGTACTACGAGATTTCGA
TTCCACCGCCGCCTTCTATGAAAGGTTGGGCTTCGGAATCGTTTTCCGGGACGCCGGCTGGATGATCCTC
CAGCGCGGGGATCTCATGCTGGAGTTCTTCGCCCACCCCAACTTGTTTATTGCAGCTTATAATGGTTACA
AATAAAGCAATAGCATCACAAATTTCACAAATAAAGCATTTTTTTCACTGCATTCTAGTTGTGGTTTGTC
CAAACTCATCAATGTATCTTATCATGTCTGTATACCGTCGACCTCTAGCTAGAGCTTGGCGTAATCATGG
TCATAGCTGTTTCCTGTGTGAAATTGTTATCCGCTCACAATTCCACACAACATACGAGCCGGAAGCATAA
AGTGTAAAGCCTGGGGTGCCTAATGAGTGAGCTAACTCACATTAATTGCGTTGCGCTCACTGCCCGCTTT
CCAGTCGGGAAACCTGTCGTGCCAGCTGCATTAATGAATCGGCCAACGCGCGGGGAGAGGCGGTTTGCGT
ATTGGGCGCTCTTCCGCTTCCTCGCTCACTGACTCGCTGCGCTCGGTCGTTCGGCTGCGGCGAGCGGTAT
CAGCTCACTCAAAGGCGGTAATACGGTTATCCACAGAATCAGGGGATAACGCAGGAAAGAACATGTGAGC
AAAAGGCCAGCAAAAGGCCAGGAACCGTAAAAAGGCCGCGTTGCTGGCGTTTTTCCATAGGCTCCGCCCC
CCTGACGAGCATCACAAAAATCGACGCTCAAGTCAGAGGTGGCGAAACCCGACAGGACTATAAAGATACC
AGGCGTTTCCCCCTGGAAGCTCCCTCGTGCGCTCTCCTGTTCCGACCCTGCCGCTTACCGGATACCTGTC
CGCCTTTCTCCCTTCGGGAAGCGTGGCGCTTTCTCATAGCTCACGCTGTAGGTATCTCAGTTCGGTGTAG
GTCGTTCGCTCCAAGCTGGGCTGTGTGCACGAACCCCCCGTTCAGCCCGACCGCTGCGCCTTATCCGGTA
ACTATCGTCTTGAGTCCAACCCGGTAAGACACGACTTATCGCCACTGGCAGCAGCCACTGGTAACAGGAT
TAGCAGAGCGAGGTATGTAGGCGGTGCTACAGAGTTCTTGAAGTGGTGGCCTAACTACGGCTACACTAGA
AGAACAGTATTTGGTATCTGCGCTCTGCTGAAGCCAGTTACCTTCGGAAAAAGAGTTGGTAGCTCTTGAT
CCGGCAAACAAACCACCGCTGGTAGCGGTGGTTTTTTTGTTTGCAAGCAGCAGATTACGCGCAGAAAAAA
AGGATCTCAAGAAGATCCTTTGATCTTTTCTACGGGGTCTGACGCTCAGTGGAACGAAAACTCACGTTAA
GGGATTTTGGTCATGAGATTATCAAAAAGGATCTTCACCTAGATCCTTTTAAATTAAAAATGAAGTTTTA
AATCAATCTAAAGTATATATGAGTAAACTTGGTCTGACAGTTACCAATGCTTAATCAGTGAGGCACCTAT
CTCAGCGATCTGTCTATTTCGTTCATCCATAGTTGCCTGACTCCCCGTCGTGTAGATAACTACGATACGG
GAGGGCTTACCATCTGGCCCCAGTGCTGCAATGATACCGCGAGACCCACGCTCACCGGCTCCAGATTTAT
CAGCAATAAACCAGCCAGCCGGAAGGGCCGAGCGCAGAAGTGGTCCTGCAACTTTATCCGCCTCCATCCA
GTCTATTAATTGTTGCCGGGAAGCTAGAGTAAGTAGTTCGCCAGTTAATAGTTTGCGCAACGTTGTTGCC
ATTGCTACAGGCATCGTGGTGTCACGCTCGTCGTTTGGTATGGCTTCATTCAGCTCCGGTTCCCAACGAT
CAAGGCGAGTTACATGATCCCCCATGTTGTGCAAAAAAGCGGTTAGCTCCTTCGGTCCTCCGATCGTTGT
CAGAAGTAAGTTGGCCGCAGTGTTATCACTCATGGTTATGGCAGCACTGCATAATTCTCTTACTGTCATG
CCATCCGTAAGATGCTTTTCTGTGACTGGTGAGTACTCAACCAAGTCATTCTGAGAATAGTGTATGCGGC
GACCGAGTTGCTCTTGCCCGGCGTCAATACGGGATAATACCGCGCCACATAGCAGAACTTTAAAAGTGCT
CATCATTGGAAAACGTTCTTCGGGGCGAAAACTCTCAAGGATCTTACCGCTGTTGAGATCCAGTTCGATG
TAACCCACTCGTGCACCCAACTGATCTTCAGCATCTTTTACTTTCACCAGCGTTTCTGGGTGAGCAAAAA
CAGGAAGGCAAAATGCCGCAAAAAAGGGAATAAGGGCGACACGGAAATGTTGAATACTCATACTCTTCCT
TTTTCAATATTATTGAAGCATTTATCAGGGTTATTGTCTCATGAGCGGATACATATTTGAATGTATTTAG
AAAAATAAACAAATAGGGGTTCCGCGCACATTTCCCCGAAAAGTGCCACCTGACGTCGACGGATCGGGAG
ATCTCCCGATCCCCTATGGTGCACTCTCAGTACAATCTGCTCTGATGCCGCATAGTTAAGCCAGTATCTG
CTCCCTGCTTGTGTGTTGGAGGTCGCTGAGTAGTGCGCGAGCAAAATTTAAGCTACAACAAGGCAAGGCT
TGACCGACAATTGCATGAAGAATCTGCTTAGGGTTAGGCGTTTTGCGCTGCTTCGCGATGTACGGGCCAG
ATATACGCGTCTCGAGGGATCCAAGCTGGCCGCACGTCTCCCTATCAGTGATAGAGAAGTCGACACGTCT
CGAGCTCCCTATCAGTGATAGAGAAGGTACGTCTAGAACGTCTCCCTATCAGTGATAGAGAAGTCGACAC
GTCTCGAGCTCCCTATCAGTGATAGAGAAGGTACGTCTAGAACGTCTCCCTATCAGTGATAGAGAAGTCG
ACACGTCTCGAGCTCCCTATCAGTGATAGAGAAGGTACGTCTAGAACGTCTCCCTATCAGTGATAGAGAA
GTCGACACGTCTCGAGCTCCCTATCAGTGATAGAGAAGGTACCCCCTATATAAGCAGAGCTCGTTTAGTG
AACCGTCAGATCGCCTGGAGACGCCATCCACGCTGTTTTGACCTCCATAGAAGACACCGGGACCGATCCA
GCCTCCGCGGAGGCTGGATCCTCTAGCGTTTAAACTTAAGCTTGGTACCGAGCTCGGATCCAGCTAGCGC
CACC
Features (pLannotate 1.2.2; 29 found; start..end, strand, type, name):
      1..963     +  CDS            birA: BIRA_ECOLI - Also known as bioR, dhbB. Experimental evidence at protein level: Swiss-Prot protein existence level 1. Acts both as a biotin--[acetyl-CoA-carboxylase] ligase and a biotin-operon repressor. In the presence of ATP, BirA activates biotin to form the BirA-biotinyl-5'-adenylate (BirA-bio-5'-AMP or holoBirA) complex. HoloBirA can either transfer the biotinyl moiety to the biotin carboxyl carrier protein (BCCP) subunit of acetyl-CoA carboxylase, or bind to the biotin operator site and inhibit transcription of the operon. From Escherichia coli (strain K12).
    994..1017    +  CDS            3xFLAG (fragment): three tandem FLAG® epitope tags
   1030..1054    +  protein_bind   attB1: mutant version of attB; recombination site for the Gateway® BP reaction BP Clonase™
   1057..5850    +  CDS            EIF4G1: IF4G1_HUMAN - Also known as EIF4F, EIF4G, EIF4GI. Experimental evidence at protein level: Swiss-Prot protein existence level 1. Component of the protein complex eIF4F, which is involved in the recognition of the mRNA cap, ATP-dependent unwinding of 5'-terminal secondary structure and recruitment of mRNA to the ribosome. As a member of the eIF4F complex, required for endoplasmic reticulum stress- induced ATF4 mRNA translation (PubMed:29062139). From Homo sapiens (Human).
   5858..5882    -  protein_bind   attB2: mutant version of attB; recombination site for the Gateway® BP reaction BP Clonase™
   5930..6154    +  polyA_signal   bGH poly(A) signal: bovine growth hormone polyadenylation signal
   6158..6179    +  promoter       SV40 promoter (fragment): SV40 enhancer and early promoter
   6200..6433    +  rep_origin     f1 ori (fragment) (sequence partly withheld): f1 bacteriophage origin of replication; arrow indicates direction of (+) strand synthesis
   6438..6485    +  protein_bind   FRT: FLP-mediated recombination occurs in the 8-bp core sequence TCTAGAAA (Turan and Bode, 2011). FLP recombinase from the Saccharomyces cerevisiae 2μ plasmid
   6493..7515    +  CDS            HygR: aminoglycoside phosphotransferase from E. coli; aph(4)-Ia; confers resistance to hygromycin
   7525..7650    +  CDS            ble (fragment): BLE_KLEPN - Experimental evidence at protein level: Swiss-Prot protein existence level 1. Binding protein with a strong affinity to the bleomycin family of antibiotics. Binds to CL990; an antimitotic-antibiotic compound. From Klebsiella pneumoniae.
   7645..7766    +  polyA_signal   SV40 poly(A) signal: SV40 polyadenylation signal
   7837..7859    -  protein_bind   lac operator (fragment): The lac repressor binds to the lac operator to inhibit transcription in E. coli. This inhibition can be relieved by adding lactose or isopropyl-β-D-thiogalactopyranoside (IPTG). lac repressor encoded by lacI
   7863..7893    -  promoter       lac promoter: promoter for the E. coli lac operon
   7908..7929    -  protein_bind   CAP binding site: CAP binding activates transcription in the presence of cAMP. E. coli catabolite activator protein
   7942..8034    -  CDS            lacI (fragment): lac repressor; lacI; The lac repressor binds to the lac operator to inhibit transcription in E. coli. This inhibition can be relieved by adding lactose or isopropyl-β-D-thiogalactopyranoside (IPTG).
   8217..8805    -  rep_origin     ori: high-copy-number ColE1/pMB1/pBR322/pUC origin of replication
   8976..9836    -  CDS            AmpR: β-lactamase; bla; confers resistance to ampicillin, carbenicillin, and related antibiotics
   9837..9941    -  promoter       AmpR promoter: bla
  10000..10052   -  misc_feature   bom (fragment): basis of mobility region from pBR322
  10233..10253   +  promoter       tight TRE promoter (fragment): Tet-responsive promoter PTight, consisting of seven tet operator sequences followed by the minimal CMV promoter
  10270..10290   +  promoter       tight TRE promoter (fragment): Tet-responsive promoter PTight, consisting of seven tet operator sequences followed by the minimal CMV promoter
  10307..10327   +  promoter       tight TRE promoter (fragment): Tet-responsive promoter PTight, consisting of seven tet operator sequences followed by the minimal CMV promoter
  10344..10364   +  promoter       tight TRE promoter (fragment): Tet-responsive promoter PTight, consisting of seven tet operator sequences followed by the minimal CMV promoter
  10381..10401   +  promoter       tight TRE promoter (fragment): Tet-responsive promoter PTight, consisting of seven tet operator sequences followed by the minimal CMV promoter
  10418..10438   +  promoter       tight TRE promoter (fragment): Tet-responsive promoter PTight, consisting of seven tet operator sequences followed by the minimal CMV promoter
  10455..10475   +  promoter       tight TRE promoter (fragment): Tet-responsive promoter PTight, consisting of seven tet operator sequences followed by the minimal CMV promoter
  10492..10512   +  promoter       tight TRE promoter (fragment): Tet-responsive promoter PTight, consisting of seven tet operator sequences followed by the minimal CMV promoter
  10520..10565   +  promoter       TRE3GV promoter (fragment): 3rd-generation Tet-responsive promoter that can be activated by binding of Tet-On® 3G, optimized for retroviral and lentiviral vectors
