[The description below was written by a language model from this plasmid's Addgene catalogue record and pLannotate feature annotations shown in this document.]
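Description:
pcDNA5 rtTA BirA eIF4G is a pcDNA5-derived mammalian expression plasmid, about 10.7 kb, designed for Flp-mediated integration into a host cell line. It is propagated in E. coli from a high-copy ColE1/pUC-type origin under ampicillin selection (AmpR). The backbone also retains a fragment of the f1 origin and remnants of lac regulatory sequence. For mammalian cells it carries an FRT site placed directly upstream of a hygromycin resistance coding sequence followed by an SV40 polyadenylation signal. No complete promoter is annotated in front of HygR. This fits the usual Flp-In design, in which hygromycin resistance is gained only after FLP recombinase inserts the plasmid at a genomic FRT site that supplies the promoter.

The payload is human eIF4G1, described in the record as the isoform lacking the microexon. It was introduced by Gateway cloning and is flanked by attB1 and attB2 sites. Upstream and in frame on the backbone are the E. coli biotin ligase BirA (listed as BirA*, the promiscuous form used for proximity labelling) and a FLAG epitope, listed as 3xFlag although only a fragment is annotated. The product is an N-terminal BirA-Flag-eIF4G1 fusion terminated by the bGH polyadenylation signal. Expression is driven by a Tet-responsive promoter, annotated as repeated tet operator elements followed by a minimal CMV/TRE3G-type core, matching the catalogue's "miniCMV". Induction should therefore depend on an rtTA transactivator and doxycycline. Despite the plasmid name, no rtTA coding sequence is annotated, so it presumably has to be supplied by the host cells. The stated purpose is to generate N2A Flp-In cell lines for BioID mapping of proteins in proximity to eIF4G1.
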