Addgene plasmid #158789: pcDNA5 rtTA BirA eIF4G
Purpose: pcDNA5 based transfection plasmid for the exogenous expression of N-terminal BirA-Flag-tagged eIF4G1 lacking the microexon for generation of N2A FlpIn cell lines for BioID
Depositing lab: Benjamin Blencowe. Depositing organization: University of Toronto. Publication: Autism-Misregulated eIF4G Microexons Control Synaptic Translation and Higher Order Cognitive Functions. Gonatopoulos-Pournatzis T, Niibori R, Salter EW, Weatheritt RJ, Tsang B, Farhangmehr S, Liang X, Braunschweig U, Roth J, Zhang S, Henderson T, Sharma E, Quesnel-Vallieres M, Permanyer J, Maier S, Georgiou J, Irimia M, Sonenberg N, Forman-Kay JD, Gingras AC, Collingridge GL, Woodin MA, Cordes SP, Blencowe BJ. Mol Cell. 2020 Mar 19;77(6):1176-1192.e16. doi: 10.1016/j.molcel.2020.01.006. Epub 2020 Jan 29. PubMed 31999954.
Backbone
  Vector backbone: pCDNA5
  Backbone manufacturer: Blencowe/Gingras labs
  Vector type: Mammalian Expression
Growth in bacteria
  Bacterial resistance: Ampicillin, 100 μg/mL
  Growth temperature: 37°C
  Growth strain: DH5alpha
  Copy number: High Copy
Gene/Insert
  Gene/Insert name: eIF4G1
  Species: H. sapiens (human)
  Promoter: miniCMV
  Tag / fusion protein: 3xFlag (N terminal on backbone); BirA* (N terminal on backbone)
  Cloning method: Gateway Cloning
  Sequencing primers: 5′ CGAGAAGGGGGGATCTGGC; 3′ TAG AAG GCA CAG TCG AGG
Terms and licenses: Academic/Nonprofit Terms; Industry Terms: Not Available to Industry
How to cite: pcDNA5 rtTA BirA eIF4G was a gift from Benjamin Blencowe (Addgene plasmid # 158789 ; http://n2t.net/addgene:158789 ; RRID:Addgene_158789)
